Addgene plasmid #124532: 7xE-Box::Renilla
Purpose: c-Myc Renilla luciferase reporter
Depositing lab: Koen Venken. Publication: Rapid and Efficient Synthetic Assembly of Multiplex Luciferase Reporter Plasmids for the Simultaneous Monitoring of Up to Six Cellular Signaling Pathways. Sarrion-Perdigones A, Gonzalez Y, Venken KJT. Curr Protoc Mol Biol. 2020 Jun;131(1):e121. doi: 10.1002/cpmb.121. PubMed 32539183.
Backbone
  Vector backbone: AlphaC Vector
  Backbone manufacturer: Venken Lab, #124525
  Backbone size w/o insert (bp): 2326
  Total vector size (bp): 3837
  Vector type: Mammalian Expression, Luciferase, Synthetic Biology
Growth in bacteria
  Bacterial resistance: Kanamycin, 50 μg/mL
  Growth temperature: 37°C
  Growth strain: DH5alpha
  Copy number: High Copy
Gene/Insert
  Gene/Insert name: c-Myc Renilla reporter (alt name: Transcription Blocker + 7 copies of the E-Box motif + miniP, Renilla luciferase)
  Species: H. sapiens (human), Synthetic
  Insert size (bp): 1511
  Cloning method: Restriction Enzyme; 5′ cloning site BsaI (destroyed during cloning); 3′ cloning site BsaI (destroyed during cloning)
  Sequencing primers: 5′ aat gag ctg att taa caa aaa ttt aac gcg; 3′ ctt ttt acg gtt cct ggc ctt ttg
Terms and licenses: Academic/Nonprofit Terms; Industry Terms: Not Available to Industry
Depositor comments: Insert can be released with BsmBI for further cloning into Omega level vectors.
How to cite: 7xE-Box::Renilla was a gift from Koen Venken (Addgene plasmid # 124532 ; http://n2t.net/addgene:124532 ; RRID:Addgene_124532)
