[The description below was written by a language model from this plasmid's Addgene catalogue record and pLannotate feature annotations shown in this document.]
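Description:
7xE-Box::Renilla is a 3,837 bp mammalian luciferase reporter plasmid that reads out c-Myc transcriptional activity. It is built on the small AlphaC vector, an alpha-level backbone in a hierarchical synthetic assembly system. The backbone carries a high-copy ColE1/pUC-type origin for propagation in E. coli, an aminoglycoside phosphotransferase gene expressed from a cat promoter for kanamycin selection, and an f1 phage origin. No mammalian selection cassette is annotated, which suggests delivery by transient transfection.

The roughly 1.5 kb insert is a self-contained transcription unit. It begins with a transcription blocker, made up of a synthetic polyadenylation signal followed by the RNA polymerase II pause site from the human α2 globin gene. This element stops read-through transcription from upstream plasmid sequences, so spurious transcripts do not raise the reporter background. Next, according to the catalogue entry, come seven copies of the E-box motif; the automated annotation does not label them, but there is an unannotated gap in the expected position just upstream of the promoter. These response elements sit in front of a minimal TATA-box promoter (minP) with low basal activity, so that Renilla luciferase expression depends on factors binding the E-boxes. A bovine growth hormone polyadenylation signal terminates the transcript.

The unit was assembled through BsaI sites that were destroyed during cloning, and it can be released with BsmBI for transfer into Omega-level vectors. This allows it to be combined with other pathway-specific luciferase units into multiplex reporter plasmids that monitor several signalling pathways at once. The two feature tables, from the depositor sequence and the repository's sequencing result, list identical features and differ only in the numbering start point.
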