Features (pLannotate 1.2.2; 10 found; start..end, strand, type, name):
     25..73      +  polyA_signal   poly(A) signal: synthetic polyadenylation signal
     87..178     +  misc_feature   pause site: RNA polymerase II transcriptional pause signal from the human α2 globin gene
    294..325     +  promoter       minP: minimal TATA-box promoter with low basal activity
    359..1291    +  CDS            LUCI_RENRE: Experimental evidence at protein level: Swiss-Prot protein existence level 1. Upon binding the substrate, the enzyme catalyzes an oxygenation, producing a very short-lived hydroperoxide that cyclizes into a dioxetanone structure, which collapses, releasing a CO(2) molecule. The spontaneous breakdown of the dioxetanone releases the energy (about 50 kcal/mole) that is necessary to generate the excited state of the coelenteramide product, which is the singlet form of the monoanion. In vivo the product undergoes the process of nonradiative energy transfer to an accessory protein, a green fluoresce
   1299..1523    +  polyA_signal   bGH poly(A) signal: bovine growth hormone polyadenylation signal
   1647..2235    -  rep_origin     ori: high-copy-number ColE1/pMB1/pBR322/pUC origin of replication
   2350..2452    +  promoter       cat promoter: promoter of the E. coli cat gene encoding chloramphenicol acetyltransferase
   2453..3266    +  CDS            KanR (fragment): aminoglycoside phosphotransferase; aph(3')-Ia; confers resistance to kanamycin in bacteria or G418 (Geneticin®) in eukaryotes
   3354..3371    -  promoter       tet promoter (fragment): E. coli promoter for tetracycline efflux protein gene
   3382..3837    +  rep_origin     f1 ori (sequence partly withheld): f1 bacteriophage origin of replication; arrow indicates direction of (+) strand synthesis
>Addgene plasmid #124532 | 7xE-Box::Renilla | depositor full sequence | sequence record 257566 | 7xE-Box::Renilla sequence 3837 bps
TAACGGTACCGTCTCAAATGGGAGAATAAAATATCTTTATTTTCATTACATCTGTGTGTTGGTTTTTTGT
GTGAATCGATAGTACTAACATACGCTCTCCATCAAAACAAAACGAAACAAAACAAACTAGCAAAATAGGC
TGTCCCCAGTGCAAGTGCAGGTGCCAGAACATTTCTCTCGCTGCATGCGCACGTGTGCACGTGGACACGT
GTGCGGGCACGTGGACACGTGCTCACGTGCTCACGTGTCCCTCGAGGATATCAAATCTGGCCTCGGCGGC
CAAGCTTAGACACTAGAGGGTATATAATGGAAGCTCGACTTCCAGCTTGGCAATCCGGTACTGTTGGTAA
AGCCACCAATGACTTCCAAGGTTTATGACCCCGAGCAACGCAAGAGAATGATAACTGGGCCTCAGTGGTG
GGCCAGATGTAAACAAATGAATGTCCTTGATAGTTTCATCAATTACTACGACAGTGAAAAGCATGCAGAA
AACGCCGTAATTTTTTTGCATGGCAACGCAGCCTCCTCTTATTTGTGGCGACACGTAGTCCCGCATATAG
AGCCGGTAGCTAGGTGTATTATCCCTGATCTGATCGGAATGGGAAAGAGTGGCAAGTCAGGGAATGGATC
TTATCGCCTTCTTGACCACTACAAGTATCTGACGGCTTGGTTCGAACTCTTGAATTTGCCGAAGAAAATC
ATCTTCGTGGGTCACGATTGGGGAGCCTGTCTCGCGTTCCATTATTCCTACGAGCATCAGGACAAGATAA
AGGCAATCGTTCACGCCGAGTCTGTAGTAGATGTAATCGAGTCCTGGGACGAATGGCCAGATATTGAGGA
GGATATAGCATTGATTAAAAGCGAGGAAGGGGAAAAGATGGTGCTGGAGAACAACTTCTTTGTGGAAACA
ATGCTTCCTTCAAAAATCATGAGAAAACTGGAACCCGAGGAATTTGCCGCTTATCTCGAACCGTTTAAAG
AAAAGGGAGAAGTCCGCAGGCCAACACTTTCCTGGCCAAGAGAAATCCCGCTCGTCAAAGGCGGAAAGCC
GGATGTTGTGCAAATAGTCCGAAATTACAACGCGTACCTCCGGGCCTCTGACGATCTCCCTAAAATGTTT
ATAGAATCAGATCCAGGATTTTTTAGCAACGCTATCGTAGAAGGAGCAAAGAAATTTCCAAATACCGAAT
TTGTCAAAGTAAAGGGACTGCATTTCAGTCAAGAGGACGCTCCAGACGAGATGGGCAAATACATAAAGTC
CTTTGTAGAGAGGGTCCTGAAGAACGAACAGTGAGCTTCTGTGCCTTCTAGTTGCCAGCCATCTGTTGTT
TGCCCCTCCCCCGTGCCTTCCTTGACCCTGGAAGGTGCCACTCCCACTGTCCTTTCCTAATAAAATGAGG
AAATTGCATCGCATTGTCTGAGTAGGTGTCATTCTATTCTGGGGGGTGGGGTGGGGCAGGACAGCAAGGG
GGAGGATTGGGAAGACAATAGCAGGCATGCTGGGGATGCGGTGGGCTCTATGGCGCTGCTTTGAGACGGT
ACCTGACACGGTTATCCACAGAATCAGGGGATAACGCAGGAAAGAACATGTGAGCAAAAGGCCAGCAAAA
GGCCAGGAACCGTAAAAAGGCCGCGTTGCTGGCGTTTTTCCATAGGCTCCGCCCCCCTGACGAGCATCAC
AAAAATCGACGCTCAAGTCAGAGGTGGCGAAACCCGACAGGACTATAAAGATACCAGGCGTTTCCCCCTG
GAAGCTCCCTCGTGCGCTCTCCTGTTCCGACCCTGCCGCTTACCGGATACCTGTCCGCCTTTCTCCCTTC
GGGAAGCGTGGCGCTTTCTCATAGCTCACGCTGTAGGTATCTCAGTTCGGTGTAGGTCGTTCGCTCCAAG
CTGGGCTGTGTGCACGAACCCCCCGTTCAGCCCGACCGCTGCGCCTTATCCGGTAACTATCGTCTTGAGT
CCAACCCGGTAAGACACGACTTATCGCCACTGGCAGCAGCCACTGGTAACAGGATTAGCAGAGCGAGGTA
TGTAGGCGGTGCTACAGAGTTCTTGAAGTGGTGGCCTAACTACGGCTACACTAGAAGAACAGTATTTGGT
ATCTGCGCTCTGCTGAAGCCAGTTACCTTCGGAAAAAGAGTTGGTAGCTCTTGATCCGGCAAACAAACCA
CCGCTGGTAGCGGTGGTTTTTTTGTTTGCAAGCAGCAGATTACGCGCAGAAAAAAAGGATCTCAAGAAGA
TCCTTTGATCTTTTCTACGGGGTCTGACGCTCAGTGGAACGAAAACTCACGTTAAGGGATTTTGGTCATG
AGATTATCAAAAAGGATCTTCACCTAGATCCTTTTGTGATGATCGGCACGTAAGAGGTTCCAACTTTCAC
CATAATGAAATAAGATCACTACCGGGCGTATTTTTTGAGTTATCGAGATTTTCAGGAGCTAAGGAAGCTA
AAATGAGCCATATTCAACGGGAAACGTCTTGCTCAAGGCCGCGATTAAATTCCAACATGGATGCTGATTT
ATATGGGTATAAATGGGCTCGCGATAATGTCGGGCAATCAGGTGCGACAATCTACCGATTGTATGGGAAG
CCCGATGCGCCAGAGTTGTTTCTGAAACATGGCAAAGGTAGCGTTGCCAATGATGTTACAGATGAGATGG
TCAGACTAAACTGGCTGACGGAATTTATGCCTCTTCCGACCATCAAGCATTTTATCCGTACTCCTGATGA
TGCATGGTTACTCACCACTGCGATCCCAGGGAAAACAGCATTCCAGGTATTAGAAGAATATCCTGATTCA
GGTGAAAATATTGTTGATGCGCTGGCAGTGTTCCTGCGCCGGTTGCATTCGATTCCTGTTTGTAATTGTC
CTTTTAACAGCGATCGCGTATTTCGACTCGCTCAGGCGCAATCACGAATGAATAACGGTTTGGTTGATGC
GAGTGATTTTGATGACGAGCGTAATGGCTGGCCTGTTGAACAAGTCTGGAAAGAAATGCATAAACTTTTG
CCATTCTCACCGGATTCAGTCGTCACTCATGGTGATTTCTCACTTGATAACCTTATTTTTGACGAGGGGA
AATTAATAGGTTGTATTGATGTTGGACGAGTCGGAATCGCAGACCGATACCAGGATCTTGCCATCCTATG
GAACTGCCTCGGTGAGTTTTCTCCTTCATTACAGAAACGGCTTTTTCAAAAATATGGTATTGATAATCCT
GATATGAATAAATTGCAGTTTCATTTGATGCTCGATGAGTTTTTCTGATTTTTTTTAAGGCAGTTATTGG
TGCCCTTAAACGCCTGGTTGCTACGCCTGAATAAGTGATAATAAGCGGATGAATGGCAGAAATTCGATGA
TAAGCTGTCAAACATGATGT
[125 nt withheld, positions 3381-3505]
C
[91 nt withheld, positions 3507-3597]
AGGGTGATGGTTCACGTAGTGGGCCAGCGCCCTGATAGACGGTTTTTCGCCCTTTGACGTTGGAGTCCAC
GTTCTTT
[37 nt withheld, positions 3675-3711]
ACCCTATCTCGGTCTATTCTTTTGATTTATAAGGGATTTTGCCGATTTCGGCCTATTGGTTAAAAAATGA
GCTGATTTAACAAAAATTTAACGCGAATTTTAACAAAATATTAACGCTTACAATTT
