Features (pLannotate 1.2.2; 10 found; start..end, strand, type, name):
      1..32      +  promoter       minP: minimal TATA-box promoter with low basal activity
     66..998     +  CDS            LUCI_RENRE: Experimental evidence at protein level: Swiss-Prot protein existence level 1. Upon binding the substrate, the enzyme catalyzes an oxygenation, producing a very short-lived hydroperoxide that cyclizes into a dioxetanone structure, which collapses, releasing a CO(2) molecule. The spontaneous breakdown of the dioxetanone releases the energy (about 50 kcal/mole) that is necessary to generate the excited state of the coelenteramide product, which is the singlet form of the monoanion. In vivo the product undergoes the process of nonradiative energy transfer to an accessory protein, a green fluoresce
   1006..1230    +  polyA_signal   bGH poly(A) signal: bovine growth hormone polyadenylation signal
   1354..1942    -  rep_origin     ori: high-copy-number ColE1/pMB1/pBR322/pUC origin of replication
   2057..2159    +  promoter       cat promoter: promoter of the E. coli cat gene encoding chloramphenicol acetyltransferase
   2160..2973    +  CDS            KanR (fragment): aminoglycoside phosphotransferase; aph(3')-Ia; confers resistance to kanamycin in bacteria or G418 (Geneticin®) in eukaryotes
   3061..3078    -  promoter       tet promoter (fragment): E. coli promoter for tetracycline efflux protein gene
   3089..3544    +  rep_origin     f1 ori (sequence partly withheld): f1 bacteriophage origin of replication; arrow indicates direction of (+) strand synthesis
   3569..3617    +  polyA_signal   poly(A) signal: synthetic polyadenylation signal
   3631..3722    +  misc_feature   pause site: RNA polymerase II transcriptional pause signal from the human α2 globin gene
>Addgene plasmid #124532 | 7xE-Box::Renilla | addgene full sequence | sequence record 272269 | Addgene NGS Result
TAGAGGGTATATAATGGAAGCTCGACTTCCAGCTTGGCAATCCGGTACTGTTGGTAAAGCCACCAATGAC
TTCCAAGGTTTATGACCCCGAGCAACGCAAGAGAATGATAACTGGGCCTCAGTGGTGGGCCAGATGTAAA
CAAATGAATGTCCTTGATAGTTTCATCAATTACTACGACAGTGAAAAGCATGCAGAAAACGCCGTAATTT
TTTTGCATGGCAACGCAGCCTCCTCTTATTTGTGGCGACACGTAGTCCCGCATATAGAGCCGGTAGCTAG
GTGTATTATCCCTGATCTGATCGGAATGGGAAAGAGTGGCAAGTCAGGGAATGGATCTTATCGCCTTCTT
GACCACTACAAGTATCTGACGGCTTGGTTCGAACTCTTGAATTTGCCGAAGAAAATCATCTTCGTGGGTC
ACGATTGGGGAGCCTGTCTCGCGTTCCATTATTCCTACGAGCATCAGGACAAGATAAAGGCAATCGTTCA
CGCCGAGTCTGTAGTAGATGTAATCGAGTCCTGGGACGAATGGCCAGATATTGAGGAGGATATAGCATTG
ATTAAAAGCGAGGAAGGGGAAAAGATGGTGCTGGAGAACAACTTCTTTGTGGAAACAATGCTTCCTTCAA
AAATCATGAGAAAACTGGAACCCGAGGAATTTGCCGCTTATCTCGAACCGTTTAAAGAAAAGGGAGAAGT
CCGCAGGCCAACACTTTCCTGGCCAAGAGAAATCCCGCTCGTCAAAGGCGGAAAGCCGGATGTTGTGCAA
ATAGTCCGAAATTACAACGCGTACCTCCGGGCCTCTGACGATCTCCCTAAAATGTTTATAGAATCAGATC
CAGGATTTTTTAGCAACGCTATCGTAGAAGGAGCAAAGAAATTTCCAAATACCGAATTTGTCAAAGTAAA
GGGACTGCATTTCAGTCAAGAGGACGCTCCAGACGAGATGGGCAAATACATAAAGTCCTTTGTAGAGAGG
GTCCTGAAGAACGAACAGTGAGCTTCTGTGCCTTCTAGTTGCCAGCCATCTGTTGTTTGCCCCTCCCCCG
TGCCTTCCTTGACCCTGGAAGGTGCCACTCCCACTGTCCTTTCCTAATAAAATGAGGAAATTGCATCGCA
TTGTCTGAGTAGGTGTCATTCTATTCTGGGGGGTGGGGTGGGGCAGGACAGCAAGGGGGAGGATTGGGAA
GACAATAGCAGGCATGCTGGGGATGCGGTGGGCTCTATGGCGCTGCTTTGAGACGGTACCTGACACGGTT
ATCCACAGAATCAGGGGATAACGCAGGAAAGAACATGTGAGCAAAAGGCCAGCAAAAGGCCAGGAACCGT
AAAAAGGCCGCGTTGCTGGCGTTTTTCCATAGGCTCCGCCCCCCTGACGAGCATCACAAAAATCGACGCT
CAAGTCAGAGGTGGCGAAACCCGACAGGACTATAAAGATACCAGGCGTTTCCCCCTGGAAGCTCCCTCGT
GCGCTCTCCTGTTCCGACCCTGCCGCTTACCGGATACCTGTCCGCCTTTCTCCCTTCGGGAAGCGTGGCG
CTTTCTCATAGCTCACGCTGTAGGTATCTCAGTTCGGTGTAGGTCGTTCGCTCCAAGCTGGGCTGTGTGC
ACGAACCCCCCGTTCAGCCCGACCGCTGCGCCTTATCCGGTAACTATCGTCTTGAGTCCAACCCGGTAAG
ACACGACTTATCGCCACTGGCAGCAGCCACTGGTAACAGGATTAGCAGAGCGAGGTATGTAGGCGGTGCT
ACAGAGTTCTTGAAGTGGTGGCCTAACTACGGCTACACTAGAAGAACAGTATTTGGTATCTGCGCTCTGC
TGAAGCCAGTTACCTTCGGAAAAAGAGTTGGTAGCTCTTGATCCGGCAAACAAACCACCGCTGGTAGCGG
TGGTTTTTTTGTTTGCAAGCAGCAGATTACGCGCAGAAAAAAAGGATCTCAAGAAGATCCTTTGATCTTT
TCTACGGGGTCTGACGCTCAGTGGAACGAAAACTCACGTTAAGGGATTTTGGTCATGAGATTATCAAAAA
GGATCTTCACCTAGATCCTTTTGTGATGATCGGCACGTAAGAGGTTCCAACTTTCACCATAATGAAATAA
GATCACTACCGGGCGTATTTTTTGAGTTATCGAGATTTTCAGGAGCTAAGGAAGCTAAAATGAGCCATAT
TCAACGGGAAACGTCTTGCTCAAGGCCGCGATTAAATTCCAACATGGATGCTGATTTATATGGGTATAAA
TGGGCTCGCGATAATGTCGGGCAATCAGGTGCGACAATCTACCGATTGTATGGGAAGCCCGATGCGCCAG
AGTTGTTTCTGAAACATGGCAAAGGTAGCGTTGCCAATGATGTTACAGATGAGATGGTCAGACTAAACTG
GCTGACGGAATTTATGCCTCTTCCGACCATCAAGCATTTTATCCGTACTCCTGATGATGCATGGTTACTC
ACCACTGCGATCCCAGGGAAAACAGCATTCCAGGTATTAGAAGAATATCCTGATTCAGGTGAAAATATTG
TTGATGCGCTGGCAGTGTTCCTGCGCCGGTTGCATTCGATTCCTGTTTGTAATTGTCCTTTTAACAGCGA
TCGCGTATTTCGACTCGCTCAGGCGCAATCACGAATGAATAACGGTTTGGTTGATGCGAGTGATTTTGAT
GACGAGCGTAATGGCTGGCCTGTTGAACAAGTCTGGAAAGAAATGCATAAACTTTTGCCATTCTCACCGG
ATTCAGTAGTCACTCATGGTGATTTCTCACTTGATAACCTTATTTTTGACGAGGGGAAATTAATAGGTTG
TATTGATGTTGGACGAGTCGGAATCGCAGACCGATACCAGGATCTTGCCATCCTATGGAACTGCCTCGGT
GAGTTTTCTCCTTCATTACAGAAACGGCTTTTTCAAAAATATGGTATTGATAATCCTGATATGAATAAAT
TGCAGTTTCATTTGATGCTCGATGAGTTTTTCTGATTTTTTTTAAGGCAGTTATTGGTGCCCTTAAACGC
CTGGTTGCTACGCCTGAATAAGTGATAATAAGCGGATGAATGGCAGAAATTCGATGATAAGCTGTCAAAC
ATGATGT
[125 nt withheld, positions 3088-3212]
C
[91 nt withheld, positions 3214-3304]
AGGGTGATGGTTCACGTAGTGGGCCAGCGCCCTGATAGACGGTTTTTCGCCCTTTGACGTTGGAGTCCAC
GTTCTTT
[37 nt withheld, positions 3382-3418]
ACCCTATCTCGGTCTATTCTTTTGATTTATAAGGGATTTTGCCGATTTCGGCCTATTGGTTAAAAAATGA
GCTGATTTAACAAAAATTTAACGCGAATTTTAACAAAATATTAACGCTTACAATTTTAACGGTACCGTCT
CAAATGGGAGAATAAAATATCTTTATTTTCATTACATCTGTGTGTTGGTTTTTTGTGTGAATCGATAGTA
CTAACATACGCTCTCCATCAAAACAAAACGAAACAAAACAAACTAGCAAAATAGGCTGTCCCCAGTGCAA
GTGCAGGTGCCAGAACATTTCTCTCGCTGCATGCGCACGTGTGCACGTGGACACGTGTGCGGGCACGTGG
ACACGTGCTCACGTGCTCACGTGTCCCTCGAGGATATCAAATCTGGCCTCGGCGGCCAAGCTTAGACAC
